>Addgene plasmid #34651 | mg171 | depositor full sequence | sequence record 41619 | mg171 sequence 6650 bps
ATGGGCGAGATTTACTCGCCTTCGCAGTCGAAGGGCTTCAATCAACCATATGGATACCCGATGAATTGTA
ACCTTAGTCGAGTATTCATGGAGATGACTGAAGAAGATCGAAAGTGCCTGGAGGAGCGCAAATATTGGTG
TTTTTTACTGAGCAGCATCACCACATTCTGCGCCTCAATGATATTGGTCGTAATATGGCGAGTGGTGACA
CACCTGTGCTGTCAACGCCGAGAAAAAGAGTTTGTGGAGCCCATACCTGCTCCGGAAGCCGTCCAAATAA
ATATGAACGGGTCGAAGCACGCGCCAAGTGAAACCGACCCGTTTTTGAAGCAACAAGAGGAAAAACACTT
GGGATGGATGACAGAAGCCAAGGACTGGGCTGGCGAGCTGATATCCGGACAAAGTCTGACGGGACGGTTT
CTGGTACTTTTGGTGTTCATTTTATCGATTGGATCGTTGATTATTTATTTTTACGACGCTAGTTTCCAAA
ACTTCCAAGTAGAAACGTGCATCCCGTGGCAGGACAGTCCCTCGCAACAAATCGACCTGGGCTTCAACAT
ATTTTTTCTCGTCTATTTTTTCATTAGATTCATCGCCGCGTCCGACAAAGTTTGGTTTCTGCTTGAAATG
TACAGCTGGATTGATTTTTTCACGATTCCGCCAAGCTTCGTGGCAATTTACTTGCAGAGGAATTGGCTCG
GATTCCGTTTCCTCCGTGCTCTTCGCCTCATGACCGTACCCGACATTCTACAGTACCTCAACATCCTGAA
AACATCTTCATCAATCCGATTGACACAGTTGGTCACAATTTTCGTGGCGGTTTGTCTGACTGGAGCCGGC
TTGGTGCACTTACTGGAAAATTCTGGGGACTTCTTCAAAGGATTTATAAATCCGCACAGAATCACTTATG
CGGACTCTGTGTACTTTGTACTGGTCACAATGTCTACTGTCGGATATGGAGATATCTATTGTACGACGCT
TTGCGGCCGACTTTTCATGATTTTCTTCATTCTGTTCGGTTTGGCCATGTTTGCAAGTTACGTACCAGAA
ATTGCCGATTTGATTGGAAACCGGCAAAAATACGGTGGGGAGTACAAAGGAGAGCACGGGAAGAAGCACA
TAGTGGTCTGTGGCCATATCACCTACGATTCGGTGTCCCATTTTCTTCAAGATTTCCTACACGAGGACCG
TGATGACGTGGATGTCGAAGTGGTGTTTTTGCATCGTGTCGTGCCGGATTTGGAGCTGGAAGGCTTGTTT
AAGCGGCATTTCACAAAAGTCGAATTTTTCACGGGGACTGTCATGGATTCTCTGGATCTTAGCAGAGTCA
AGATCGGGGACGCCGACGCCTGCCTGGTCCTTGCCAACAAGTACAGTACCAATCCGGACGCCGAGGACGC
CGCAAACATTATGCGTGTAATTTCGATCAAAAACTACTCATCGGACATCAGAGTTATTGTGCAACTAATG
CAATATCACAATAAGGCCTACCTTCTAAATATCCCCTCCTGGGACTGGAAACGAGGTGATGACGTCATCT
GTCTCGCGGAGCTTAAGCTCGGATTCATTGCTCAAAGCTGTCTGGCACCCGGATTCTCTACGATGATGGC
TAATTTATTTGCAATGAGAAGTTTCAAAACGTCTCCTCACACCCCTCTCTGGCTTAACGACTACTTACGT
GGTGCCGGAATGGAAATGTACACGGAAAGTCTGAGTCCTTCGTTTGCGAATATGTCATTTCCAGAAGCTG
CAAACCTATTATTCAACCGCCTGGGGCTTCTTCTTCTGGCGATTGAGCTTAAAGATGAGGAAAATAAAGA
ATGCAATATTGCAATCAATCCAGGCCCACATATTGTCATCCAGCCTCAAACTCAAGGATTTTTCATTGCT
CAGAGCGCTGACGAGGTGAAGCGGGCGTTTTTCTGGTGTAAGCAGTGTCATGACGATATTAAGGACGTTT
CCTTGATCAAAAAATGTAAATGCAAAAATTTGGCCCTCTTCCGTCGCAACACCAAACACTCGACAGCGGC
CCGTGCAAGAGCCACCGATGTGCTCCAGCAGTTCCAGCCACAAGCGCCAGCAGGTCCGATGGGCCATTTG
GGCCAACAAGTTCAGCTAAGGATGATTAATCAACAGAGGCCATCTTCCGGAGGACGCCGAAATTCGATGA
GTATTCCGCCAGACGGCAGGGGTGTCGATTTTAGCAAGGATTTTGAGCAGCAATTCCAAGACATGAAATA
TGACAGTACTGGAATGTTCCACTGGTGTCCATCCCGTAACCTAGAGGACTGTGTTCTGGAGCGCCACCAG
GCCGCTATGACCGTACTCAACGGCCACGTGGTGGTTTGTTTGTTCGCTGATCAGGATTCTCCGCTAATTG
GGCTCCGGAACTTCATAATGCCACTAAGAAGCTCAAACTTCCATTATCATGAGCTCAAACACGTGGTTAT
TGTGGGAGACCTGGAATATTTGAGGAAAGAGTGGAAGACGCTGTACAACTTGCCGAAAATCTCGATTTTG
AATGGCTCCCCGCTATCTCGAGCAGATTTACGCGCCGTCAACATTAACCTCTGCGACATGTGTGTCATAA
TCTCTGCCCGGGTCCCAAATACCGAAGATACCACTTTGGCAGATAAGGAAGCGATTCTGGCATCATTGAA
CATTAAAGCTATGCAATTTGATGATACCCTTGGCTTTTTCCCGATGAGGCATCAAACTGGCGATCGGAGC
CCGCTGGGCTCCCCGATTTCCATGCAGAAGAAGGGCGCCAAGTTTGGGACCAATGTGCCGATGATTACGG
AGCTTGTTAACGACTCAAATGTGCAATTCCTCGACCAGGACGACGACGACGATCCGGACACCGAGCTCTA
CCTCACGCAGCCCTTCGCCTGCGGAACTGCCTTCGCCATTTCAGTGTTGGATTCTTTGATGAGTACTACC
TACTTCAACGACTCGGCCCTGACCCTCATCCGAACTCTGGTCACTGGTGGAGCCACACCGGAGCTTGAAC
TTATTCTGGCAGAAGGCGCCGGGCTCCGAGGTGGCTACAGTACCCCGGAGACCCTCTCAAACAGAGATCG
GTGCCGAATTGCTCAGATTTCGCTGCAGGATAACCCGTACGATGGAGTTGTGCACAACACTACCTATGGT
GCAATGTTCACGATAGCTCTGAGGAGGTACGGCCAACTTTGTATCGGGCTGTATAGGCTTCACGACCAGG
ATAATCCGGACTCTATGAAGCGATATGTTATCACTAATCCTCCAGCAGAATTGAGGATTAAAAATACTGA
TTACGTCTACGTACTTGAACAATTCGATCCGGGACTGGAGTACGAGCCGGGCAAACGACACTTTTAGGGC
CTAATTTTATCCGATTTTCTTGCTACAAACTACGGGTTATCCGACTCCGAAGGACCAATAATATTTGCAA
ATGCTCATTTTTAGGACTTTTTTTGAATTCCTGCAGCCCGGGGGATCCACTAGTTCTAGACTCGAGGATC
TGGTTACCACTAAACCAGCCTCAAGAACACCCGAATGGAGTCTCTAAGCTACATAATACCAACTTACACT
TTACAAAATGTTGTCCCCCAAAATGTAGCCATTCGTATCTGCTCCTAATAAAAAGAAAGTTTCTTCACAT
TCTAAAAAAAAAAAAAAAAAAAAAAAAAACCCCCCCCCCCCCCCCCGGGGNCGCCACCGNGGGGGAGCTC
CAATTCGCCCTATAGTGAGTCGTATTACGCGCGCTCACTGGCCGTCGTTTTACAACGTCGTGACTGGGAA
AACCCTGGCGTTACCCAACTTAATCGCCTTGCAGCACATCCCCCTTTCGCCAGCTGGCGTAATAGCGAAG
AGGCCCGCACCGATCGCCCTTCCCAACAGTTGCGCAGCCTGAATGGCGAATGGAAATTGTAAGCGTTAAT
ATTTTGTTAAAATTCGCGTTAAATTTTTGTTAAATCAGCTCATTTTTTAACCAATAGGCCGAAATCGGCA
AAATCCCTTATAAATCAAAAGAATAGACCGAGATAGGGT
[37 nt withheld, positions 4030-4066]
AAAGAACGTGGACTCCAACGTCAAAGG
[49 nt withheld, positions 4094-4142]
T
[91 nt withheld, positions 4144-4234]
G
[124 nt withheld, positions 4236-4359]
CAGGTGGCACTTTTCGGGGAAATGTGCGCGGAACCCCTATTTGTTTATTTTTCTAAATACATTCAAATAT
GTATCCGCTCATGAGACAATAACCCTGATAAATGCTTCAATAATATTGAAAAAGGAAGAGTATGAGTATT
CAACATTTCCGTGTCGCCCTTATTCCCTTTTTTGCGGCATTTTGCCTTCCTGTTTTTGCTCACCCAGAAA
CGCTGGTGAAAGTAAAAGATGCTGAAGATCAGTTGGGTGCACGAGTGGGTTACATCGAACTGGATCTCAA
CAGCGGTAAGATCCTTGAGAGTTTTCGCCCCGAAGAACGTTTTCCAATGATGAGCACTTTTAAAGTTCTG
CTATGTGGCGCGGTATTATCCCGTATTGACGCCGGGCAAGAGCAACTCGGTCGCCGCATACACTATTCTC
AGAATGACTTGGTTGAGTACTCACCAGTCACAGAAAAGCATCTTACGGATGGCATGACAGTAAGAGAATT
ATGCAGTGCTGCCATAACCATGAGTGATAACACTGCGGCCAACTTACTTCTGACAACGATCGGAGGACCG
AAGGAGCTAACCGCTTTTTTGCACAACATGGGGGATCATGTAACTCGCCTTGATCGTTGGGAACCGGAGC
TGAATGAAGCCATACCAAACGACGAGCGTGACACCACGATGCCTGTAGCAATGGCAACAACGTTGCGCAA
ACTATTAACTGGCGAACTACTTACTCTAGCTTCCCGGCAACAATTAATAGACTGGATGGAGGCGGATAAA
GTTGCAGGACCACTTCTGCGCTCGGCCCTTCCGGCTGGCTGGTTTATTGCTGATAAATCTGGAGCCGGTG
AGCGTGGGTCTCGCGGTATCATTGCAGCACTGGGGCCAGATGGTAAGCCCTCCCGTATCGTAGTTATCTA
CACGACGGGGAGTCAGGCAACTATGGATGAACGAAATAGACAGATCGCTGAGATAGGTGCCTCACTGATT
AAGCATTGGTAACTGTCAGACCAAGTTTACTCATATATACTTTAGATTGATTTAAAACTTCATTTTTAAT
TTAAAAGGATCTAGGTGAAGATCCTTTTTGATAATCTCATGACCAAAATCCCTTAACGTGAGTTTTCGTT
CCACTGAGCGTCAGACCCCGTAGAAAAGATCAAAGGATCTTCTTGAGATCCTTTTTTTCTGCGCGTAATC
TGCTGCTTGCAAACAAAAAAACCACCGCTACCAGCGGTGGTTTGTTTGCCGGATCAAGAGCTACCAACTC
TTTTTCCGAAGGTAACTGGCTTCAGCAGAGCGCAGATACCAAATACTGTCCTTCTAGTGTAGCCGTAGTT
AGGCCACCACTTCAAGAACTCTGTAGCACCGCCTACATACCTCGCTCTGCTAATCCTGTTACCAGTGGCT
GCTGCCAGTGGCGATAAGTCGTGTCTTACCGGGTTGGACTCAAGACGATAGTTACCGGATAAGGCGCAGC
GGTCGGGCTGAACGGGGGGTTCGTGCACACAGCCCAGCTTGGAGCGAACGACCTACACCGAACTGAGATA
CCTACAGCGTGAGCTATGAGAAAGCGCCACGCTTCCCGAAGGGAGAAAGGCGGACAGGTATCCGGTAAGC
GGCAGGGTCGGAACAGGAGAGCGCACGAGGGAGCTTCCAGGGGGAAACGCCTGGTATCTTTATAGTCCTG
TCGGGTTTCGCCACCTCTGACTTGAGCGTCGATTTTTGTGATGCTCGTCAGGGGGGCGGAGCCTATGGAA
AAACGCCAGCAACGCGGCCTTTTTACGGTTCCTGGCCTTTTGCTGGCCTTTTGCTCACATGTTCTTTCCT
GCGTTATCCCCTGATTCTGTGGATAACCGTATTACCGCCTTTGAGTGAGCTGATACCGCTCGCCGCAGCC
GAACGACCGAGCGCAGCGAGTCAGTGAGCGAGGAAGCGGAAGAGCGCCCAATACGCAAACCGCCTCTCCC
CGCGCGTTGGCCGATTCATTAATGCAGCTGGCACGACAGGTTTCCCGACTGGAAAGCGGGCAGTGAGCGC
AACGCAATTAATGTGAGTTAGCTCACTCATTAGGCACCCCAGGCTTTACACTTTATGCTTCCGGCTCGTA
TGTTGTGTGGAATTGTGAGCGGATAACAATTTCACACAGGAAACAGCTATGACCATGATTACGCCAAGCG
CGCAATTAACCCTCACTAAAGGGAACAAAAGCTGGGTACCGGGCCCCCCCTCGAGGTAGCTTCTTGTTCT
TTTTGCAGAAGCTCAGAATAAACGCTCAACTTTGGCAGAATCGATCCCACC
Features (pLannotate 1.2.2; 17 found; start..end, strand, type, name):
      1..3354    +  CDS            slo-1: SLO1_CAEEL - Experimental evidence at protein level: Swiss-Prot protein existence level 1. Potassium channel activated by both membrane depolarization or increase in cytosolic Ca(2+) that mediates export of K(+) (PubMed:11738032). Its activation dampens the excitatory events that elevate the cytosolic Ca(2+) concentration and/or depolarize the cell membrane (PubMed:11738032). It therefore contributes to repolarization of the membrane potential (PubMed:11738032). Essential for the regulation of neurotransmitter release at synapses (PubMed:11738032, PubMed:28168949). From Caenorhabditis elegans.
   3455..3490    -  misc_feature   MCS (fragment): pBluescript multiple cloning site
   3513..3638    +  3'UTR          Xenopus globin 3'-UTR: 3'-UTR of the major beta-globin gene of Xenopus laevis
   3671..3687    -  promoter       chicken β-actin promoter (fragment): contains a 21-bp deletion relative to the standard chicken β-actin promoter
   3719..3737    -  promoter       T7 promoter: promoter for bacteriophage T7 RNA polymerase
   3745..3900    +  CDS            lacZα (fragment): LacZα fragment of β-galactosidase; lacZ fragment
   3931..4359    -  rep_origin     f1 ori (sequence partly withheld): f1 bacteriophage origin of replication; arrow indicates direction of (+) strand synthesis
   4386..4490    +  promoter       AmpR promoter: bla
   4491..5351    +  CDS            AmpR: β-lactamase; bla; confers resistance to ampicillin, carbenicillin, and related antibiotics
   5522..6110    +  rep_origin     ori: high-copy-number ColE1/pMB1/pBR322/pUC origin of replication
   6293..6385    +  CDS            lacI (fragment): lac repressor; lacI; The lac repressor binds to the lac operator to inhibit transcription in E. coli. This inhibition can be relieved by adding lactose or isopropyl-β-D-thiogalactopyranoside (IPTG).
   6398..6419    +  protein_bind   CAP binding site: CAP binding activates transcription in the presence of cAMP. E. coli catabolite activator protein
   6434..6464    +  promoter       lac promoter: promoter for the E. coli lac operon
   6472..6488    +  protein_bind   lac operator: The lac repressor binds to the lac operator to inhibit transcription in E. coli. This inhibition can be relieved by adding lactose or isopropyl-β-D-thiogalactopyranoside (IPTG). lac repressor encoded by lacI
   6533..6551    +  promoter       T3 promoter: promoter for bacteriophage T3 RNA polymerase
   6564..6586    -  misc_feature   MCS (fragment): pBluescript multiple cloning site
   6592..6634    +  5'UTR          Xenopus globin 5'-UTR: translational enhancer from the 5'-UTR of the major beta-globin gene of Xenopus laevis
