[The description below was written by a language model from this plasmid's Addgene catalogue record and pLannotate feature annotations shown in this document.]
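Description:
mg171 is a pBluescript KS(+)-based plasmid built for expressing a C. elegans BK potassium channel in Xenopus oocytes. It is propagated in E. coli as a high-copy plasmid through its ColE1/pUC-type origin and selected with ampicillin via the β-lactamase gene. The backbone also retains an f1 phage origin and remnants of the lac region (lac promoter and operator, CAP site, lacZα fragment) interrupted by the cloned cassette.

The insert is a cDNA of slo-1, encoding the voltage- and calcium-activated SLO-1 (BK) channel, in the specific splice configuration designated A1;B0;C0, meaning a defined combination of variants at three alternatively spliced sites. In the annotated 6,650 nt sequence, the coding region is preceded by the Xenopus β-globin 5' UTR and followed by the Xenopus β-globin 3' UTR, elements commonly used to enhance translation and stability of injected transcripts in oocytes. A T3 promoter lies directly upstream of the 5' UTR in the sense orientation, so it is the likely driver for in vitro synthesis of sense cRNA, although the record does not say so explicitly. The T7 promoter sits downstream and points back toward the insert. A very short hit annotated as a chicken β-actin promoter fragment is probably a spurious match rather than a functional element.

According to the depositor, the plasmid derives from an earlier construct carrying the slo-1(A2;B0;C1) isoform. It belongs to a study of how alternatively spliced domains interact to regulate BK channel gating, presumably as one of several isoform constructs whose properties were compared after heterologous expression in oocytes.
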