Addgene plasmid #34651: mg171
Depositing lab: Miriam Goodman. Depositing organization: Stanford University. Publication: Alternatively spliced domains interact to regulate BK potassium channel gating. Johnson BE, Glauser DA, Dan-Glauser ES, Halling DB, Aldrich RW, Goodman MB. Proc Natl Acad Sci U S A. 2011 Nov 2. 10.1073/pnas.1116795108 PubMed 22049343.
Backbone
  Vector backbone: pBluescript KS(+)
  Backbone size w/o insert (bp): 2958
  Vector type: Xenopus oocyte expression
Growth in bacteria
  Bacterial resistance: Ampicillin, 100 μg/mL
  Growth temperature: 37°C
  Growth strain: DH5alpha
  Growth instructions: Top 10 F' E. coli
  Copy number: High Copy
Gene/Insert
  Gene/Insert name: slo-1(A1;B0;C0) (alt names: BK channel; Lablife ID:L1089.P190)
  Species: C. elegans (nematode)
  Insert size (bp): 3694
  GenBank ID: NM_001029090
  Entrez Gene: slo-1 (a.k.a. CELE_Y51A2D.19)
  Tag / fusion protein: Xenopus beta-globulin 5' UTR (N terminal on insert); Xenopus beta-globulin 3' UTR (C terminal on insert)
Resource information
  A portion of this plasmid was derived from a plasmid made by: The backbone plasmid containing insert slo-1(A2;B0;C1) was obtained from Zhao-Wen Wang (University of Connecticut)
Terms and licenses: Academic/Nonprofit Terms; Industry Terms: Not Available to Industry
Depositor comments: The backbone plasmid containing insert slo-1(A2;B0;C1) was first published in: Wang, Z.W., Saifee, O., Nonet, M.L., and Salkoff, L. (2001). SLO-1 potassium channels control quantal content of neurotransmitter release at the C. elegans neuromuscular junction. Neuron 32, 867-881.
How to cite: mg171 was a gift from Miriam Goodman (Addgene plasmid # 34651 ; http://n2t.net/addgene:34651 ; RRID:Addgene_34651)
