>Addgene plasmid #34651 | mg171 | addgene partial sequence | sequence record 43129 | T3 5'-GCAATTAACCCTCACTAAAGG-3'
TCGAGCTTCTTGTTCTTTTTGCAGAAGCTCAGAATAAACGCTCAACTTTGGCAGAATCGATCCCACCATG
GGCGAGATTTACTCGCCTTCGCAGTCGAAGGGCTTCAATCAACCATATGGATACCCGATGAATTGTAACC
TTAGTCGAGTATTCATGGAGATGACTGAAGAAGATCGAAAGTGCCTGGAGGAGCGCAAATATTGGTGTTT
TTTACTGAGCAGCATCACCACATTCTGCGCCTCAATGATATTGGTCGTAATATGGCGAGTGGTGACACAC
CTGTGCTGTCAACGCCGAGAAAAAGAGTTTGTGGAGCCCATACCTGCTCCGGAAGCCGTCCAAATAAATA
TGAACGGGTCGAAGCACGCGCCAAGTGAAACCGACCCGTTTTTGAAGCAACAAGAGGAAAAACACTTGGG
ATGGATGACAGAAGCCAAGGACTGGGCTGGCGAGCTGATATCCGGACAAAGTCTGACGGGACGGTTTCTG
GTACTTTTGGTGTTCATTTTATCGATTGGATCGTTGATTATTTATTTTTACGACGCTAGTTTCCAAAACT
TCCAAGTAGAAACGTGCATCCCGTGGCAGGACAGTCCCTCGCAACAAATCGACCTGGGCTTCAACATATT
TTTTCTCGTCTATTTTTTCATTAGATTCATCGCCGCGTCCGACA
