>Addgene plasmid #34651 | mg171 | addgene partial sequence | sequence record 43151 | wSlo1-R 5'-gatggacaccagtggaacatt-3'
AAATCCTTGCTAAAATCGACACCCCTGCCGTCTGGCGGAATACTCATCGAATTTCGGCGTCCTCCGGAAG
ATGGCCTCTGTTGATTAATCATCCTTAGCTGAACTTGTTGGCCCAAATGGCCCATCGGACCTGCTGGCGC
TTGTGGCTGGAACTGCTGGAGCACATCGGTGGCTCTTGCACGGGCCGCTGTCGAGTGTTTGGTGTTGCGA
CGGAAGAGGGCCAAATTTTTGCATTTACATTTTTTGATCAAGGAAACGTCCTTAATATCGTCATGACACT
GCTTACACCAGAAAAACGCCCGCTTCACCTCGTCAGCGCTCTGAGCAATGAAAAATCCTTGAGTTTGAGG
CTGGATGACAATATGTGGGCCTGGATTGATTGCAATATTGCATTCTTTATTTTCCTCATCTTTAAGCTCA
ATCGCCAGAAGAAGAAGCCCCAGGCGGTTGAATAATAGGTTTGCAGCTTCTGGAAATGACATATTCGCAA
ACGAAGGACTCAGACTTTCCGTGTACATTTCCATTCCGGCACCACGTAAGTAGTCGTTAAGCCAGAGAGG
GGTGTGAGGAGACGTTTTGAAACTTCTCATTGCAAATAAATTAGCCATCATCGTAGAGAATCCGGGTGCC
AGACAGCTTTGAGCAATGAATCCGAGCTTAAGCTCCGCGAGACAGATGACGTCATCACCTCGTTTCCAGT
CCCAGGAGGGGATATTTAGAAGGTAGGCCTTATTGTGATATTGCATTAGTTGCACAATAACTCTGATGTC
CGATGAGTAGTTTTTGATCGAAATTACACGCATAATGTTTGCG
